Addgene plasmid #131904: pDONR221_FLVCR2
Purpose: Gateway entry clone with codon-optimized ORF sequence for subcloning into custom expression vectors
Depositing lab: RESOLUTE Consortium & Giulio Superti-Furga. Depositing organization: CeMM Research Center for Molecular Medicine. Publication: The RESOLUTE consortium: unlocking SLC transporters for drug discovery. Superti-Furga G, Lackner D, Wiedmer T, Ingles-Prieto A, Barbosa B, Girardi E, Goldmann U, Gurtl B, Klavins K, Klimek C, Lindinger S, Lineiro-Retes E, Muller AC, Onstein S, Redinger G, Reil D, Sedlyarov V, Wolf G, Crawford M, Everley R, ... Steppan CM. Nat Rev Drug Discov. 2020 Jul;19(7):429-430. doi: 10.1038/d41573-020-00056-6. PubMed 32265506.
Backbone
  Vector backbone: pDONR221
  Backbone manufacturer: Thermo Fisher Scientific
  Backbone size w/o insert (bp): 2550
  Vector type: Mammalian Expression
Growth in bacteria
  Bacterial resistance: Kanamycin, 50 μg/mL
  Growth temperature: 37°C
  Growth strain: Stbl3
  Copy number: High Copy
Gene/Insert
  Gene/Insert name: FLVCR2 (alt name: FLJ20371, MFSD7C, SLC49A2, CCT, C14orf58)
  Species: H. sapiens (human)
  Insert size (bp): 1578
  Entrez Gene: FLVCR2 (a.k.a. C14orf58, CCT, EPV, FLVCRL14q, MFSD7C, PVHH, SLC49A2)
  Cloning method: Gateway Cloning
  Sequencing primers: 5′ M13-fwd; 3′ M13-rev
Terms and licenses: Academic/Nonprofit Terms; Industry Terms
Depositor comments: For more information on the full Resolute plasmid collection, please see www.addgene.org/depositor-collections/re-solute/. Please provide your feedback on this plasmid to the RESOLUTE consortium by filling out their RESOLUTE repository feedback form: https://forms.office.com/Pages/ResponsePage.aspx?id=0e05yklzmkS7rjFGQL4N7z4feCLQvEJAmVcOCM_u885UN1JJRko0Ukg4TVQwNTZLOUxPQVJWT1NHUCQlQCN0PWcu
How to cite: pDONR221_FLVCR2 was a gift from RESOLUTE Consortium & Giulio Superti-Furga (Addgene plasmid # 131904 ; http://n2t.net/addgene:131904 ; RRID:Addgene_131904)
