[The description below was written by a language model from this plasmid's Addgene catalogue record and pLannotate feature annotations shown in this document.]
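Description:
pDONR221_FLVCR2 is a Gateway entry clone built on the pDONR221 backbone and carrying a codon-optimized open reading frame for human FLVCR2 (also known as SLC49A2, MFSD7C or C14orf58). The annotation describes this solute carrier family member as a heme importer that also transports a calcium-chelator complex. The sequenced plasmid is about 4.1 kb, matching a roughly 2.55 kb backbone plus the 1,578 bp insert. It is propagated in E. coli through a high-copy ColE1/pUC-type origin and selected with kanamycin via an aminoglycoside phosphotransferase (KanR) gene.

The FLVCR2 coding sequence sits between attL1 and attL2 recombination sites, so an LR Clonase reaction can move it directionally into any attR-containing destination vector. Upstream of attL1 lie the rrnB T1 and T2 transcription terminators, which shield the insert from read-through transcription originating in the backbone. A T7 promoter lies just beyond attL2 and points back towards the insert. M13 forward and reverse primer sites flank the cassette for sequence verification. The short lacI and lacZα fragments that were detected appear to be backbone remnants rather than functional genes.

Although the catalogue lists the vector type as mammalian expression, the feature table shows no eukaryotic promoter or polyadenylation signal. The plasmid therefore serves as a shuttle source for the ORF, not as an expression construct in its own right. No epitope tags or reporters are annotated, and the record does not state whether the ORF ends in a stop codon. It belongs to a consortium collection of SLC transporter clones intended for subcloning into custom expression vectors for transporter research and drug discovery.
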