Features (pLannotate 1.2.2; 10 found; start..end, strand, type, name):
    121..213     +  CDS            lacI (fragment): lac repressor; lacI; The lac repressor binds to the lac operator to inhibit transcription in E. coli. This inhibition can be relieved by adding lactose or isopropyl-β-D-thiogalactopyranoside (IPTG).
    268..295     -  terminator     rrnB T2 terminator: transcription terminator T2 from the E. coli rrnB gene
    427..470     +  terminator     rrnB T1 terminator: Escherichia coli rrnB; transcription terminator T1 from the E. coli rrnB gene
    517..553     -  CDS            lacZα (fragment): LacZα fragment of β-galactosidase; lacZ fragment
    569..668     +  protein_bind   attL1: mutant version of attL; recombination site for the Gateway® LR reaction LR Clonase™
    674..2251    +  CDS            FLVCR2: FLVC2_HUMAN - Also known as C14orf58. Experimental evidence at protein level: Swiss-Prot protein existence level 1. Acts as an importer of heme. Also acts as a transporter for a calcium-chelator complex, important for growth and calcium metabolism. From Homo sapiens (Human).
   2253..2352    -  protein_bind   attL2: mutant version of attL; recombination site for the Gateway® LR reaction LR Clonase™
   2370..2388    -  promoter       T7 promoter: promoter for bacteriophage T7 RNA polymerase
   2522..3331    +  CDS            KanR: aminoglycoside phosphotransferase; aph(3')-Ia; confers resistance to kanamycin in bacteria or G418 (Geneticin®) in eukaryotes
   3478..4066    +  rep_origin     ori: high-copy-number ColE1/pMB1/pBR322/pUC origin of replication
>Addgene plasmid #131904 | pDONR221_FLVCR2 | addgene full sequence | sequence record 259257 | Addgene NGS Result
CTTTCCTGCGTTATCCCCTGATTCTGTGGATAACCGTATTACCGCCTTTGAGTGAGCTGATACCGCTCGC
CGCAGCCGAACGACCGAGCGCAGCGAGTCAGTGAGCGAGGAAGCGGAAGAGCGCCCAATACGCAAACCGC
CTCTCCCCGCGCGTTGGCCGATTCATTAATGCAGCTGGCACGACAGGTTTCCCGACTGGAAAGCGGGCAG
TGAGCGCAACGCAATTAATACGCGTACCGCTAGCCAGGAAGAGTTTGTAGAAACGCAAAAAGGCCATCCG
TCAGGATGGCCTTCTGCTTAGTTTGATGCCTGGCAGTTTATGGCGGGCGTCCTGCCCGCCACCCTCCGGG
CCGTTGCTTCACAACGTTCAAATCCGCTCCCGGCGGATTTGTCCTACTCAGGAGAGCGTTCACCGACAAA
CAACAGATAAAACGAAAGGCCCAGTCTTCCGACTGAGCCTTTCGTTTTATTTGATGCCTGGCAGTTCCCT
ACTCTCGCGTTAACGCTAGCATGGATGTTTTCCCAGTCACGACGTTGTAAAACGACGGCCAGTCTTAAGC
TCGGGCCCCAAATAATGATTTTATTTTGACTGATAGTGACCTGTTCGTTGCAACACATTGATGAGCAATG
CTTTTTTATAATGCCAACTTTGTACAAAAAAGCAGGCTCCACCATGGTGAACGAGGGCCCTAATCAGGAG
GAGTCTGACGATACCCCTGTGCCAGAGAGCGCCCTGCAGGCAGACCCATCTGTGAGCGTGCACCCTTCCG
TGTCTGTGCACCCAAGCGTGTCCATCAACCCCTCTGTGAGCGTCCATCCTAGCTCCTCTGCCCACCCATC
CGCCCTGGCACAGCCATCTGGACTGGCACACCCTAGCTCCTCTGGACCAGAGGATCTGTCTGTGATCAAG
GTGAGCCGGAGAAGGTGGGCCGTGGTGCTGGTGTTCAGCTGCTACTCCATGTGCAATTCCTTTCAGTGGA
TCCAGTATGGCTCTATCAACAATATCTTCATGCACTTTTACGGCGTGAGCGCCTTCGCCATCGACTGGCT
GTCCATGTGCTACATGCTGACATATATCCCACTGCTGCTGCCTGTGGCATGGCTGCTGGAGAAGTTTGGC
CTGCGCACCATCGCCCTGACAGGATCTGCCCTGAACTGCCTGGGAGCATGGGTGAAGCTGGGATCCCTGA
AGCCACACCTGTTCCCCGTGACCGTGGTGGGCCAGCTGATCTGTAGCGTGGCCCAGGTGTTCATCCTGGG
CATGCCATCCAGAATCGCCAGCGTGTGGTTTGGCGCCAACGAGGTGAGCACAGCCTGTTCCGTGGCCGTG
TTCGGCAATCAGCTGGGCATCGCCATCGGCTTTCTGGTGCCCCCTGTGCTGGTGCCCAATATCGAGGACA
GGGATGAGCTGGCCTACCACATCAGCATCATGTTCTATATCATCGGAGGAGTGGCCACCCTGCTGCTGAT
CCTGGTCATCATCGTGTTTAAGGAGAAGCCCAAGTATCCACCATCCAGGGCACAGTCCCTGTCTTACGCA
CTGACATCTCCTGATGCCAGCTATCTGGGCTCCATCGCCCGGCTGTTCAAGAACCTGAATTTTGTGCTGC
TGGTCATCACCTACGGCCTGAACGCCGGCGCCTTTTATGCCCTGTCCACACTGCTGAATAGAATGGTCAT
CTGGCACTATCCAGGAGAGGAGGTGAACGCAGGAAGGATCGGCCTGACCATCGTGATCGCAGGAATGCTG
GGAGCCGTGATCAGCGGCATCTGGCTGGACCGGTCCAAGACCTACAAGGAGACCACACTGGTGGTGTATA
TCATGACACTGGTGGGCATGGTGGTGTACACCTTCACACTGAACCTGGGCCACCTGTGGGTGGTGTTTAT
CACCGCCGGCACAATGGGCTTCTTTATGACCGGCTATCTGCCTCTGGGCTTCGAGTTTGCCGTGGAGCTG
ACATACCCAGAGTCTGAGGGCATCAGCTCCGGCCTGCTGAATATCAGCGCCCAGGTGTTCGGCATCATCT
TTACCATCTCCCAGGGCCAGATCATCGACAACTACGGCACAAAGCCTGGCAATATCTTCCTGTGCGTGTT
TCTGACCCTGGGAGCCGCCCTGACAGCCTTCATCAAGGCCGATCTGCGCCGGCAGAAGGCCAACAAGGAG
ACCCTGGAGAATAAGCTGCAGGAGGAGGAGGAGGAGTCTAATACCAGCAAGGTGCCAACAGCCGTGAGCG
AGGATCACCTGGACCCAGCTTTCTTGTACAAAGTTGGCATTATAAGAAAGCATTGCTTATCAATTTGTTG
CAACGAACAGGTCACTATCAGTCAAAATAAAATCATTATTTGCCATCCAGCTGATATCCCCTATAGTGAG
TCGTATTACATGGTCATAGCTGTTTCCTGGCAGCTCTGGCCCGTGTCTCAAAATCTCTGATGTTACATTG
CACAAGATAAAAATATATCATCATGAACAATAAAACTGTCTGCTTACATAAACAGTAATACAAGGGGTGT
TATGAGCCATATTCAACGGGAAACGTCGAGGCCGCGATTAAATTCCAACATGGATGCTGATTTATATGGG
TATAAATGGGCTCGCGATAATGTCGGGCAATCAGGTGCGACAATCTATCGCTTGTATGGGAAGCCCGATG
CGCCAGAGTTGTTTCTGAAACATGGCAAAGGTAGCGTTGCCAATGATGTTACAGATGAGATGGTCAGACT
AAACTGGCTGACGGAATTTATGCCTCTTCCGACCATCAAGCATTTTATCCGTACTCCTGATGATGCATGG
TTACTCACCACTGCGATCCCCGGAAAAACAGCATTCCAGGTATTAGAAGAATATCCTGATTCAGGTGAAA
ATATTGTTGATGCGCTGGCAGTGTTCCTGCGCCGGTTGCATTCGATTCCTGTTTGTAATTGTCCTTTTAA
CAGCGATCGCGTATTTCGTCTCGCTCAGGCGCAATCACGAATGAATAACGGTTTGGTTGATGCGAGTGAT
TTTGATGACGAGCGTAATGGCTGGCCTGTTGAACAAGTCTGGAAAGAAATGCATAAACTTTTGCCATTCT
CACCGGATTCAGTCGTCACTCATGGTGATTTCTCACTTGATAACCTTATTTTTGACGAGGGGAAATTAAT
AGGTTGTATTGATGTTGGACGAGTCGGAATCGCAGACCGATACCAGGATCTTGCCATCCTATGGAACTGC
CTCGGTGAGTTTTCTCCTTCATTACAGAAACGGCTTTTTCAAAAATATGGTATTGATAATCCTGATATGA
ATAAATTGCAGTTTCATTTGATGCTCGATGAGTTTTTCTAATCAGAATTGGTTAATTGGTTGTAACACTG
GCAGAGCATTACGCTGACTTGACGGGACGGCGCAAGCTCATGACCAAAATCCCTTAACGTGAGTTACGCG
TCGTTCCACTGAGCGTCAGACCCCGTAGAAAAGATCAAAGGATCTTCTTGAGATCCTTTTTTTCTGCGCG
TAATCTGCTGCTTGCAAACAAAAAAACCACCGCTACCAGCGGTGGTTTGTTTGCCGGATCAAGAGCTACC
AACTCTTTTTCCGAAGGTAACTGGCTTCAGCAGAGCGCAGATACCAAATACTGTTCTTCTAGTGTAGCCG
TAGTTAGGCCACCACTTCAAGAACTCTGTAGCACCGCCTACATACCTCGCTCTGCTAATCCTGTTACCAG
TGGCTGCTGCCAGTGGCGATAAGTCGTGTCTTACCGGGTTGGACTCAAGACGATAGTTACCGGATAAGGC
GCAGCGGTCGGGCTGAACGGGGGGTTCGTGCACACAGCCCAGCTTGGAGCGAACGACCTACACCGAACTG
AGATACCTACAGCGTGAGCTATGAGAAAGCGCCACGCTTCCCGAAGGGAGAAAGGCGGACAGGTATCCGG
TAAGCGGCAGGGTCGGAACAGGAGAGCGCACGAGGGAGCTTCCAGGGGGAAACGCCTGGTATCTTTATAG
TCCTGTCGGGTTTCGCCACCTCTGACTTGAGCGTCGATTTTTGTGATGCTCGTCAGGGGGGCGGAGCCTA
TGGAAAAACGCCAGCAACGCGGCCTTTTTACGGTTCCTGGCCTTTTGCTGGCCTTTTGCTCACATGTT
