>Addgene plasmid #131904 | pDONR221_FLVCR2 | depositor partial sequence | sequence record 253208 | Codon-optimized ORF of FLVCR2
ATGGTGAACGAGGGCCCTAATCAGGAGGAGTCTGACGATACCCCTGTGCCAGAGAGCGCCCTGCAGGCAG
ACCCATCTGTGAGCGTGCACCCTTCCGTGTCTGTGCACCCAAGCGTGTCCATCAACCCCTCTGTGAGCGT
CCATCCTAGCTCCTCTGCCCACCCATCCGCCCTGGCACAGCCATCTGGACTGGCACACCCTAGCTCCTCT
GGACCAGAGGATCTGTCTGTGATCAAGGTGAGCCGGAGAAGGTGGGCCGTGGTGCTGGTGTTCAGCTGCT
ACTCCATGTGCAATTCCTTTCAGTGGATCCAGTATGGCTCTATCAACAATATCTTCATGCACTTTTACGG
CGTGAGCGCCTTCGCCATCGACTGGCTGTCCATGTGCTACATGCTGACATATATCCCACTGCTGCTGCCT
GTGGCATGGCTGCTGGAGAAGTTTGGCCTGCGCACCATCGCCCTGACAGGATCTGCCCTGAACTGCCTGG
GAGCATGGGTGAAGCTGGGATCCCTGAAGCCACACCTGTTCCCCGTGACCGTGGTGGGCCAGCTGATCTG
TAGCGTGGCCCAGGTGTTCATCCTGGGCATGCCATCCAGAATCGCCAGCGTGTGGTTTGGCGCCAACGAG
GTGAGCACAGCCTGTTCCGTGGCCGTGTTCGGCAATCAGCTGGGCATCGCCATCGGCTTTCTGGTGCCCC
CTGTGCTGGTGCCCAATATCGAGGACAGGGATGAGCTGGCCTACCACATCAGCATCATGTTCTATATCAT
CGGAGGAGTGGCCACCCTGCTGCTGATCCTGGTCATCATCGTGTTTAAGGAGAAGCCCAAGTATCCACCA
TCCAGGGCACAGTCCCTGTCTTACGCACTGACATCTCCTGATGCCAGCTATCTGGGCTCCATCGCCCGGC
TGTTCAAGAACCTGAATTTTGTGCTGCTGGTCATCACCTACGGCCTGAACGCCGGCGCCTTTTATGCCCT
GTCCACACTGCTGAATAGAATGGTCATCTGGCACTATCCAGGAGAGGAGGTGAACGCAGGAAGGATCGGC
CTGACCATCGTGATCGCAGGAATGCTGGGAGCCGTGATCAGCGGCATCTGGCTGGACCGGTCCAAGACCT
ACAAGGAGACCACACTGGTGGTGTATATCATGACACTGGTGGGCATGGTGGTGTACACCTTCACACTGAA
CCTGGGCCACCTGTGGGTGGTGTTTATCACCGCCGGCACAATGGGCTTCTTTATGACCGGCTATCTGCCT
CTGGGCTTCGAGTTTGCCGTGGAGCTGACATACCCAGAGTCTGAGGGCATCAGCTCCGGCCTGCTGAATA
TCAGCGCCCAGGTGTTCGGCATCATCTTTACCATCTCCCAGGGCCAGATCATCGACAACTACGGCACAAA
GCCTGGCAATATCTTCCTGTGCGTGTTTCTGACCCTGGGAGCCGCCCTGACAGCCTTCATCAAGGCCGAT
CTGCGCCGGCAGAAGGCCAACAAGGAGACCCTGGAGAATAAGCTGCAGGAGGAGGAGGAGGAGTCTAATA
CCAGCAAGGTGCCAACAGCCGTGAGCGAGGATCACCTG
